Addgene plasmid #166116: pEGFP_A893E-talin1 (1-2541)
Purpose: For expression of full-length mouse talin-1 carrying mutation A893E in mammalian cells. Contains C-terminal EGFP tag.
Depositing lab: Vesa Hytönen. Depositing organization: Tampere University, BioMediTech. Publication: Cancer associated talin point mutations disorganise cell adhesion and migration. Azizi L, Cowell AR, Mykuliak VV, Goult BT, Turkki P, Hytonen VP. Sci Rep. 2021 Jan 11;11(1):347. doi: 10.1038/s41598-020-77911-4. PubMed 33431906.
Backbone
  Vector backbone: pEGFP-C1
  Backbone manufacturer: Clontech
  Backbone size w/o insert (bp): 4734
  Total vector size (bp): 12357
  Vector type: Mammalian Expression ; CMV promoter
Growth in bacteria
  Bacterial resistance: Kanamycin, 50 μg/mL
  Growth temperature: 37°C
  Growth strain: DH5alpha
  Growth instructions: For MidiPrep according to the instructions from the kit.
  Copy number: High Copy
Gene/Insert
  Gene/Insert name: A893E-Talin-1 (alt name: A893E-TLN1)
  Species: M. musculus (mouse)
  Insert size (bp): 7623
  Mutation: A893E
  Entrez Gene: Tln1 (a.k.a. Tln)
  Tag / fusion protein: EGFP (C terminal on insert)
Terms and licenses: Academic/Nonprofit Terms; Industry Terms: Not Available to Industry
How to cite: pEGFP_A893E-talin1 (1-2541) was a gift from Vesa Hytönen (Addgene plasmid # 166116 ; http://n2t.net/addgene:166116 ; RRID:Addgene_166116)
