[The description below was written by a language model from this plasmid's Addgene catalogue record and pLannotate feature annotations shown in this document.]
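Description:
pEGFP_A893E-talin1 (1-2541) is a mammalian expression plasmid for producing full-length mouse talin-1 (residues 1–2541, gene Tln1) carrying the point mutation A893E, fused at its C-terminus to EGFP. The backbone is listed as Clontech pEGFP-C1, but the annotated layout places the roughly 7.6 kb talin coding sequence upstream of EGFP rather than downstream. This matches the recorded C-terminal tag orientation and indicates that the original GFP-first arrangement was rearranged. The whole plasmid is about 12.4 kb. Transcription of the fusion is driven by the human cytomegalovirus immediate early enhancer and promoter and terminated by the SV40 polyadenylation signal. A residual multiple cloning site fragment lies just after EGFP.

The plasmid is maintained at high copy in E. coli through a pUC-type ColE1 origin and is selected with kanamycin. Resistance comes from the Tn5 aminoglycoside phosphotransferase (NeoR/KanR) cassette, which is preceded by both a bacterial bla promoter and the SV40 enhancer/early promoter and ends in the HSV TK polyadenylation signal. The same gene can therefore confer G418 resistance in mammalian cells. An f1 origin is also present and allows single-stranded DNA production. The short fragments annotated as SV40 large T antigen and ble appear to be incidental matches to backbone sequence rather than functional genes.

Talin links integrin-based adhesions to the cytoskeleton. This construct belongs to a study of how cancer-associated talin point mutations affect cell adhesion and migration. The EGFP tag allows the localisation and expression of the mutant protein to be followed by fluorescence in transfected cells.
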