Features (pLannotate 1.2.2; 14 found; start..end, strand, type, name):
     61..364     +  enhancer       CMV enhancer: human cytomegalovirus immediate early enhancer
    365..568     +  promoter       CMV promoter: human cytomegalovirus (CMV) immediate early promoter
    650..8272    +  CDS            Tln1: TLN1_MOUSE - Also known as Tln. Experimental evidence at protein level: Swiss-Prot protein existence level 1. Probably involved in connections of major cytoskeletal structures to the plasma membrane. High molecular weight cytoskeletal protein concentrated at regions of cell-substratum contact and, in lymphocytes, at cell-cell contacts. From Mus musculus (Mouse).
   8285..9004    +  CDS            EGFP: the original enhanced GFP (Yang et al., 1996) mammalian codon-optimized
   9004..9026    +  misc_feature   MCS (fragment): multiple cloning site
   9038..9122    +  CDS            large T antigen (fragment): large T antigen from SV40 (simian virus 40)
   9145..9266    +  polyA_signal   SV40 poly(A) signal: SV40 polyadenylation signal
   9300..9728    -  rep_origin     f1 ori (sequence partly withheld): f1 bacteriophage origin of replication; arrow indicates direction of (+) strand synthesis
   9755..9859    +  promoter       AmpR promoter: bla
   9861..10218   +  promoter       SV40 promoter: SV40 enhancer and early promoter
  10253..11047   +  CDS            NeoR/KanR: aminoglycoside phosphotransferase from Tn5; aph(3')-II (or nptII); confers resistance to neomycin, kanamycin, and G418 (Geneticin®)
  11068..11220   +  CDS            ble (fragment): BLE_KLEPN - Experimental evidence at protein level: Swiss-Prot protein existence level 1. Binding protein with a strong affinity to the bleomycin family of antibiotics. Binds to CL990; an antimitotic-antibiotic compound. From Klebsiella pneumoniae.
  11279..11326   +  polyA_signal   HSV TK poly(A) signal: herpes simplex virus thymidine kinase polyadenylation signal (Cole and Stacy, 1985)
  11655..12243   +  rep_origin     ori: high-copy-number ColE1/pMB1/pBR322/pUC origin of replication
>Addgene plasmid #166116 | pEGFP_A893E-talin1 (1-2541) | addgene full sequence | sequence record 330297 | Addgene NGS Result
TAGTTATTAATAGTAATCAATTACGGGGTCATTAGTTCATAGCCCATATATGGAGTTCCGCGTTACATAA
CTTACGGTAAATGGCCCGCCTGGCTGACCGCCCAACGACCCCCGCCCATTGACGTCAATAATGACGTATG
TTCCCATAGTAACGCCAATAGGGACTTTCCATTGACGTCAATGGGTGGAGTATTTACGGTAAACTGCCCA
CTTGGCAGTACATCAAGTGTATCATATGCCAAGTACGCCCCCTATTGACGTCAATGACGGTAAATGGCCC
GCCTGGCATTATGCCCAGTACATGACCTTATGGGACTTTCCTACTTGGCAGTACATCTACGTATTAGTCA
TCGCTATTACCATGGTGATGCGGTTTTGGCAGTACATCAATGGGCGTGGATAGCGGTTTGACTCACGGGG
ATTTCCAAGTCTCCACCCCATTGACGTCAATGGGAGTTTGTTTTGGCACCAAAATCAACGGGACTTTCCA
AAATGTCGTAACAACTCCGCCCCATTGACGCAAATGGGCGGTAGGCGTGTACGGTGGGAGGTCTATATAA
GCAGAGCTGGTTTAGTGAACCGTCAGATCCGCTAGCGCTACCGGTATTAGGCACCCCAGGCTTTACACGA
ATTCGCAGAAGCTGCCACCATGGTTGCGCTTTCGCTGAAGATTAGCATTGGGAATGTGGTGAAGACGATG
CAATTTGAGCCATCTACCATGGTGTACGACGCCTGCCGCATGATTCGTGAGCGGATCCCAGAGGCCCTGG
CTGGCCCTCCCAACGACTTTGGGCTCTTTCTGTCAGATGATGACCCCAAAAAAGGCATCTGGCTAGAGGC
TGGGAAAGCTTTGGACTACTACATGCTCCGAAATGGGGACACCATGGAGTACAGAAAAAAGCAGAGACCC
CTGAAGATCCGGATGTTAGACGGAACGGTGAAGACTATCATGGTGGATGACTCCAAGACCGTCACAGACA
TGCTCATGACCATTTGTGCCCGAATTGGTATCACCAACCATGATGAGTATTCACTGGTTCGAGAGCTGAT
GGAAGAAAAGAAAGATGAGGGGACAGGGACCCTGAGAAAAGACAAGACCCTACTGCGAGATGAAAAGAAG
ATGGAGAAGCTAAAGCAGAAGTTGCACACAGACGATGAGTTGAACTGGCTGGACCATGGGCGGACACTGA
GGGAACAGGGAGTGGAAGAGCATGAGACGTTGCTGCTGCGGAGAAAGTTCTTCTACTCAGACCAGAATGT
GGATTCCCGAGACCCTGTACAGCTGAACCTTCTCTATGTGCAGGCACGAGATGACATCCTGAATGGCTCC
CATCCTGTCTCCTTTGACAAGGCCTGTGAATTTGCAGGCTTCCAGTGCCAGATCCAGTTTGGACCTCACA
ATGAACAGAAGCACAAGGCTGGCTTCCTTGACCTGAAGGACTTCCTGCCCAAGGAGTATGTGAAGCAGAA
GGGAGAGCGTAAGATCTTTCAGGCACACAAGAATTGTGGGCAGATGAGTGAAATTGAGGCCAAGGTACGC
TACGTGAAGCTGGCCCGTTCCCTCAAGACTTACGGTGTCTCCTTCTTCCTAGTCAAGGAAAAGATGAAGG
GGAAGAATAAACTGGTGCCCAGGCTGTTGGGCATCACTAAGGAGTGTGTGATGCGTGTGGATGAGAAGAC
CAAGGAGGTGATTCAGGAATGGAGCCTCACCAACATCAAACGCTGGGCTGCCTCTCCCAAGAGCTTTACT
CTGGACTTTGGAGACTATCAGGATGGCTACTACTCAGTACAGACGACAGAAGGCGAGCAGATCGCACAGC
TCATTGCTGGCTACATAGATATCATCCTTAAGAAGAAAAAAAGCAAGGACCATTTTGGGCTGGAGGGAGA
TGAAGAGTCTACTATGTTGGAGGACTCAGTGTCTCCCAAAAAGTCAACAGTCCTTCAGCAGCAGTACAAC
CGAGTGGGGAAAGTGGAGCACGGCTCTGTGGCTCTGCCAGCCATCATGCGCTCTGGAGCCTCTGGTCCTG
AGAATTTCCAGGTGGGGAGCATGCCACCTGCCCAGCAGCAGATCACCAGTGGCCAGATGCACCGAGGACA
CATGCCACCTCTGACTTCAGCCCAGCAGGCGCTCACTGGAACCATTAACTCCAGCATGCAGGCTGTGCAG
GCTGCCCAGGCCACTCTGGATGACTTTGAGACTCTACCCCCTCTTGGCCAGGATGCTGCCTCCAAAGCTT
GGCGTAAGAACAAGATGGATGAATCAAAGCATGAGATCCACTCCCAGGTAGATGCCATCACAGCTGGCAC
TGCCTCTGTGGTAAACCTGACAGCAGGAGATCCTGCAGAGACAGACTATACAGCAGTGGGCTGTGCAGTC
ACCACCATCTCTTCCAACCTGACGGAGATGTCCCGTGGGGTGAAGCTATTGGCTGCCCTGCTGGAGGATG
AAGGCGGCAATGGCCGGCCCCTTCTGCAAGCAGCAAAGGGCCTTGCAGGGGCTGTGTCGGAACTGCTTCG
CAGTGCTCAGCCCGCCAGCGCTGAGCCTCGTCAGAACCTGCTGCAGGCAGCCGGGAACGTGGGCCAGGCC
AGTGGGGAGCTGTTGCAGCAAATTGGGGAAAGTGACACTGACCCCCACTTCCAGGATGTTCTAATGCAGC
TAGCAAACGCAGTGGCAAGTGCTGCAGCCGCCCTGGTCCTCAAGGCCAAGAGTGTGGCCCAGCGCACAGA
GGATTCCGGGCTTCAGACCCAAGTGATTGCTGCAGCTACGCAATGTGCTCTGTCCACTTCCCAGCTGGTG
GCCTGTACCAAGGTGGTAGCACCTACAATCAGCTCACCTGTGTGCCAAGAACAGCTAGTCGAGGCTGGGC
GACTGGTGGCCAAAGCTGTGGAGGGCTGTGTGTCTGCCTCGCAAGCAGCTACAGAAGATGGACAGCTGCT
TCGAGGGGTAGGAGCAGCAGCCACGGCTGTCACCCAGGCCCTCAATGAGCTGCTGCAGCACGTGAAGGCC
CACGCCACCGGAGCTGGGCCTGCCGGTCGGTATGACCAAGCCACTGATACCATCCTCACCGTCACTGAAA
ACATCTTCAGCTCCATGGGTGATGCTGGGGAGATGGTGCGCCAGGCCCGCATCCTGGCCCAAGCCACCTC
AGACCTGGTCAATGCTATCAAGGCCGATGCTGAGGGGGAGAGTGATCTGGAGAACTCTAGAAAGCTCCTG
AGTGCTGCCAAGATCCTCGCTGATGCCACCGCCAAGATGGTGGAGGCGGCCAAGGGAGCAGCCGCCCACC
CTGACAGTGAGGAACAGCAGCAGCGACTGCGTGAAGAAGCTGAGGGGCTTCGCATGGCCACCAATGCAGC
TGCGCAGAACGCCATCAAGAAGAAGTTGGTGCAGCGCCTGGAGCATGCAGCCAAGCAAGCTGCAGCCTCT
GCAACACAGACCATTGCTGCAGCCCAACATGCAGCCTCTGCCCCCAAGGCCTCTGCGGGCCCCCAGCCCC
TACTGGTGCAGAGCTGTAAGGCCGTGGCAGAGCAGATTCCGTTGCTGGTGCAGGGTGTCCGAGGAAGTCA
AGCTCAGCCTGACAGCCCTAGTGCTCAGCTCGCCCTCATTGCTGCCAGCCAGAGCTTCCTGCAGCCAGGT
GGGAAGATGGTGGCAGCGGCAAAAGCCTCAGTGCCAACAATTCAGGACCAGGCTTCAGCGATGCAGCTGA
GTCAGTGCGCAAAGAACCTAGGCACTGCCCTGGCCGAGCTGCGCACTGCTGCTCAGAAGGCTCAGGAGGC
ATGTGGACCTTTGGAGATGGATTCTGCACTGAGTGTTGTACAAAATCTAGAGAAAGACCTACAGGAAATA
AAAGCAGCAGCTCGAGATGGCAAGCTTAAGCCCTTACCTGGGGAAACAATGGAGAAGTGTACCCAAGATC
TTGGCAACAGCACCAAAGCGGTGAGCTCTGCCATCGCCAAGCTGCTGGGGGAGATTGCCCAGGGCAACGA
GAACTATGCAGGTATTGCAGCTCGGGATGTAGCTGGTGGACTAAGGTCACTAGCCCAGGCTGCGCGGGGT
GTGGCTGCGCTGACATCAGATCCTGCAGTGCAGGCCATTGTGCTTGACACAGCCAGCGACGTTCTGGACA
AGGCCAGCAGCCTCATTGAAGAGGCAAAAAAAGCATCTGGACACCCAGGGGACCCAGAAAGCCAGCAAAG
GCTTGCTCAGGTAGCTAAAGCAGTGACCCAAGCCCTGAACCGCTGTGTCAGCTGCCTGCCTGGCCAAAGA
GACGTGGATAATGCCCTACGAGCCGTTGGAGATGCCAGCAAGCGACTCCTGAGTGACTTGCTTCCTCCAA
GCACGGGGACATTTCAAGAAGCACAGAGCCGATTGAATGAAGCTGCAGCTGGGTTAAATCAGGCCGCCAC
AGAACTGGTGCAAGCCTCCCGAGGAACTCCTCAGGACCTGGCTCGGGCCTCCGGCCGATTTGGACAGGAC
TTCAGCACCTTCCTGGAAGCTGGTGTGGAGATGGCCGGACAGGCCCCGAGCCAGGAGGACCGAGCCCAGG
TGGTGTCCAACCTGAAGGGCATATCCATGTCTTCAAGCAAACTTCTCCTTGCCGCTAAGGCCTTGTCCAC
AGACCCTGCTTCTCCCAACCTCAAGAGTCAGCTGGCTGCGGCTGCCCGGGCAGTGACGGACAGCATCAAC
CAGCTCATCACCATGTGCACCCAGCAGGCACCTGGCCAGAAGGAGTGTGACAATGCACTTCGGCAGCTAG
AGACAGTCCGAGAACTCCTGGAGAATCCAGTCCAGCCCATCAACGACATGTCCTACTTCGGTTGCTTGGA
CAGTGTCATGGAGAACTCCAAGGTCCTAGGTGAGGCCATGACTGGCATCTCCCAAAATGCCAAGAATGGA
AATCTGCCGGAGTTTGGAGATGCCATTGCCACAGCCTCCAAGGCTCTCTGTGGCTTCACGGAGGCAGCCG
CACAGGCAGCATATCTAGTTGGTGTCTCTGACCCCAACAGCCAAGCTGGACAGCAAGGACTGGTGGAACC
CACACAGTTTGCCCGTGCAAACCAGGCAATTCAGATGGCCTGTCAGAGTCTGGGGGAGCCTGGCTGTACC
CAGGCCCAGGTGTTATCTGCAGCCACTATTGTAGCCAAACACACATCTGCATTGTGTAACAGCTGTCGCC
TGGCTTCCGCTAGGACTGCCAATCCCACTGCCAAGCGCCAGTTTGTACAGTCAGCCAAGGAGGTGGCCAA
CAGTACAGCCAATCTTGTCAAGACCATCAAGGCACTAGATGGGGACTTCACAGAAGAGAACCGTGCCCAG
TGCCGAGCAGCCACAGCCCCTCTGCTGGAAGCTGTGGATAACCTGAGTGCCTTTGCCTCCAACCCTGAGT
TCTCCAGCGTCCCTGCCCAGATCAGCCCTGAGGGCAGAGCAGCCATGGAGCCCATTGTAATCTCTGCTAA
GACAATGTTGGAGAGTGCTGGAGGGCTCATCCAGACAGCTCGGGCGTTAGCAGTCAATCCCCGAGACCCC
CCACGTTGGTCTGTGCTAGCTGGCCACTCTCGGACTGTCTCAGATTCCATCAAGAAACTTATTACAAGCA
TGAGGGACAAAGCCCCAGGGCAGCTGGAGTGTGAGACAGCCATTGCGGCTCTGAACAGCTGCTTGCGGGA
CCTAGATCAGGCTTCGCTTGCCGCTGTCAGCCAGCAGCTTGCTCCCCGTGAAGGAATCTCTCAAGAGGCT
TTGCACACCCAGATGCTCACTGCAGTGCAAGAAATTTCTCATCTCATTGAGCCGCTGGCCAGCGCTGCTC
GGGCTGAAGCCTCCCAGCTGGGACACAAGGTGTCCCAAATGGCCCAGTACTTTGAACCACTCACCCTGGC
TGCAGTGGGTGCTGCGTCTAAGACCCTGAGCCACCCGCAGCAGATGGCACTTCTGGACCAGACTAAAACG
TTGGCAGAGTCTGCCTTGCAGTTGCTATATACTGCCAAGGAGGCTGGTGGTAACCCCAAGCAAGCAGCAC
ACACCCAGGAAGCCCTGGAGGAGGCTGTGCAGATGATGACAGAGGCCGTAGAAGACCTGACGACGACCCT
CAACGAAGCAGCCAGTGCTGCAGGAGTCGTTGGCGGCATGGTGGACTCTATCACTCAGGCCATCAACCAG
CTAGATGAAGGACCTATGGGTGACCCAGAAGGCTCATTCGTAGATTACCAGACAACCATGGTGAGGACAG
CCAAGGCCATTGCTGTCACTGTTCAGGAGATGGTAACCAAGTCAAACACCAGCCCTGAAGAGCTAGGCCC
TCTTGCCAACCAGCTGACCAGTGACTATGGCCGACTGGCCTCACAAGCCAAGCCTGCAGCTGTGGCTGCT
GAAAATGAAGAGATAGGCGCTCACATCAAACACCGAGTACAGGAGCTGGGCCATGGCTGCTCTGCTCTGG
TCACCAAGGCAGGTGCCTTGCAGTGTAGCCCCAGTGATGTCTACACCAAGAAGGAGCTCATAGAGTGTGC
CCGCAGAGTGTCAGAGAAGGTCTCCCATGTTCTGGCTGCACTCCAGGCTGGGAATCGTGGTACCCAGGCC
TGCATTACAGCAGCCAGTGCTGTGTCTGGTATCATTGCTGACCTCGACACCACCATCATGTTCGCTACTG
CTGGCACACTTAACCGTGAGGGTGCTGAAACTTTTGCTGACCACCGGGAGGGTATCTTAAAGACAGCAAA
GGTTCTTGTGGAGGACACCAAGGTCCTAGTGCAGAATGCAGCTGGGAGCCAGGAGAAGTTGGCACAAGCC
GCCCAGTCCTCCGTGGCCACCATTACCCGCCTCGCTGATGTGGTCAAGCTCGGTGCAGCCAGCCTAGGAG
CCGAAGACCCTGAAACTCAGGTGGTGCTGATCAATGCAGTAAAGGACGTAGCCAAGGCCCTGGGTGACCT
CATCAGCGCTACGAAGGCTGCAGCGGGCAAAGTTGGGGATGACCCTGCAGTGTGGCAGCTCAAGAACTCT
GCCAAGGTGATGGTGACCAATGTGACATCATTGCTCAAGACAGTGAAGGCTGTGGAAGATGAGGCCACCA
AAGGCACACGGGCCCTAGAGGCAACCACAGAGCACATACGTCAGGAACTGGCGGTCTTCTGTTCCCCAGA
GCCACCTGCCAAGACCTCTACCCCTGAAGACTTCATCCGAATGACCAAGGGTATTACTATGGCAACAGCC
AAAGCCGTTGCTGCTGGCAATTCCTGTCGACAGGAAGATGTCATTGCCACAGCCAATCTGAGCCGACGGG
CTATTGCGGACATGCTTCGGGCTTGCAAGGAAGCAGCTTTCCACCCAGAAGTGGCGCCTGATGTACGGCT
CCGAGCCCTGCACTATGGCCGGGAGTGTGCCAATGGTTACCTGGAACTGCTGGACCACGTGCTGCTGACC
CTTCAGAAGCCAAACCCAGACCTGAAGCAGCAGCTAACTGGACACTCAAAGCGGGTTGCTGGCTCTGTGA
CTGAGCTCATCCAGGCTGCTGAAGCCATGAAAGGAACAGAGTGGGTGGACCCAGAGGACCCTACTGTCAT
TGCTGAGAATGAGCTCTTGGGAGCCGCAGCCGCCATCGAGGCTGCAGCCAAGAAGCTGGAGCAGCTGAAG
CCCAGGGCCAAACCCAAGGAGGCGGATGAGTCCTTGAACTTTGAGGAACAAATCCTAGAAGCTGCCAAGT
CCATCGCTGCAGCCACCAGTGCACTGGTAAAGGCTGCGTCAGCAGCCCAGAGGGAGCTGGTGGCTCAAGG
AAAGGTGGGCGCCATTCCAGCCAATGCACTGGATGATGGGCAGTGGTCGCAGGGCCTCATTTCCGCTGCC
CGTATGGTGGCTGCGGCCACCAACAATCTGTGTGAAGCAGCTAACGCAGCTGTCCAGGGCCATGCTAGCC
AGGAGAAACTCATTTCCTCAGCCAAGCAAGTAGCTGCCTCCACAGCTCAGCTCCTGGTAGCTTGCAAGGT
CAAAGCAGATCAGGACTCTGAGGCAATGAAACGGCTCCAGGCTGCTGGCAATGCAGTGAAGAGGGCCTCA
GATAACCTGGTAAAGGCGGCCCAGAAAGCTGCAGCCTTCGAAGACCAGGAGAATGAGACGGTGGTGGTGA
AGGAGAAAATGGTTGGGGGCATTGCCCAGATTATCGCAGCACAGGAAGAGATGCTTCGGAAGGAACGAGA
GCTGGAAGAGGCTCGGAAAAAGCTCGCCCAGATCCGGCAGCAGCAGTACAAGTTCTTGCCTTCAGAGCTT
CGAGACGAGCACGGAGGATCCGGAATGGTGAGCAAGGGCGAGGAGCTGTTCACCGGGGTGGTGCCCATCC
TGGTCGAGCTGGACGGCGACGTAAACGGCCACAAGTTCAGCGTGTCCGGCGAGGGCGAGGGCGATGCCAC
CTACGGCAAGCTGACCCTGAAGTTCATCTGCACCACCGGCAAGCTGCCCGTGCCCTGGCCCACCCTCGTG
ACCACCCTGACCTACGGCGTGCAGTGCTTCAGCCGCTACCCCGACCACATGAAGCAGCACGACTTCTTCA
AGTCCGCCATGCCCGAAGGCTACGTCCAGGAGCGCACCATCTTCTTCAAGGACGACGGCAACTACAAGAC
CCGCGCCGAGGTGAAGTTCGAGGGCGACACCCTGGTGAACCGCATCGAGCTGAAGGGCATCGACTTCAAG
GAGGACGGCAACATCCTGGGGCACAAGCTGGAGTACAACTACAACAGCCACAACGTCTATATCATGGCCG
ACAAGCAGAAGAACGGCATCAAGGTGAACTTCAAGATCCGCCACAACATCGAGGACGGCAGCGTGCAGCT
CGCCGACCACTACCAGCAGAACACCCCCATCGGCGACGGCCCCGTGCTGCTGCCCGACAACCACTACCTG
AGCACCCAGTCCGCCCTGAGCAAAGACCCCAACGAGAAGCGCGATCACATGGTCCTGCTGGAGTTCGTGA
CCGCCGCCGGGATCACTCTCGGCATGGACGAGCTGTACAAGTAACCGCGGGCCCGGGATCCACCGGATCT
AGATAACTGATCATAATCAGCCATACCACATTTGTAGAGGTTTTACTTGCTTTAAAAAACCTCCCACACC
TCCCCCTGAACCTGAAACATAAAATGAATGCAATTGTTGTTGTTAACTTGTTTATTGCAGCTTATAATGG
TTACAAATAAAGCAATAGCATCACAAATTTCACAAATAAAGCATTTTTTTCACTGCATTCTAGTTGTGGT
TTGTCCAAACTCATCAATGTATCTTAACGCGTAAATTGTAAGCGTTAATATTTTGTTAAAATTCGCGTTA
AATTTTTGTTAAATCAGCTCATTTTTTAACCAATAGGCCGAAATCGGCAAAATCCCTTATAAATCAAAAG
AATAGACCGAGATAGGGT
[37 nt withheld, positions 9399-9435]
AAAGAACGTGGACTCCAACGTCAAAGG
[49 nt withheld, positions 9463-9511]
T
[91 nt withheld, positions 9513-9603]
G
[124 nt withheld, positions 9605-9728]
CAGGTGGCACTTTTCGGGGAAATGTGCGCGGAACCCCTATTTGTTTATTTTTCTAAATACATTCAAATAT
GTATCCGCTCATGAGACAATAACCCTGATAAATGCTTCAATAATATTGAAAAAGGAAGAGTCCTGAGGCG
GAAAGAACCAGCTGTGGAATGTGTGTCAGTTAGGGTGTGGAAAGTCCCCAGGCTCCCCAGCAGGCAGAAG
TATGCAAAGCATGCATCTCAATTAGTCAGCAACCAGGTGTGGAAAGTCCCCAGGCTCCCCAGCAGGCAGA
AGTATGCAAAGCATGCATCTCAATTAGTCAGCAACCATAGTCCCGCCCCTAACTCCGCCCATCCCGCCCC
TAACTCCGCCCAGTTCCGCCCATTCTCCGCCCCATGGCTGACTAATTTTTTTTATTTATGCAGAGGCCGA
GGCCGCCTCGGCCTCTGAGCTATTCCAGAAGTAGTGAGGAGGCTTTTTTGGAGGCCTAGGCTTTTGCAAA
GATCGATCAAGAGACAGGATGAGGATCGTTTCGCATGATTGAACAAGATGGATTGCACGCAGGTTCTCCG
GCCGCTTGGGTGGAGAGGCTATTCGGCTATGACTGGGCACAACAGACAATCGGCTGCTCTGATGCCGCCG
TGTTCCGGCTGTCAGCGCAGGGGCGCCCGGTTCTTTTTGTCAAGACCGACCTGTCCGGTGCCCTGAATGA
ACTGCAAGACGAGGCAGCGCGGCTATCGTGGCTGGCCACGACGGGCGTTCCTTGCGCAGCTGTGCTCGAC
GTTGTCACTGAAGCGGGAAGGGACTGGCTGCTATTGGGCGAAGTGCCGGGGCAGGATCTCCTGTCATCTC
ACCTTGCTCCTGCCGAGAAAGTATCCATCATGGCTGATGCAATGCGGCGGCTGCATACGCTTGATCCGGC
TACCTGCCCATTCGACCACCAAGCGAAACATCGCATCGAGCGAGCACGTACTCGGATGGAAGCCGGTCTT
GTCGATCAGGATGATCTGGACGAAGAGCATCAGGGGCTCGCGCCAGCCGAACTGTTCGCCAGGCTCAAGG
CGAGCATGCCCGACGGCGAGGATCTCGTCGTGACCCATGGCGATGCCTGCTTGCCGAATATCATGGTGGA
AAATGGCCGCTTTTCTGGATTCATCGACTGTGGCCGGCTGGGTGTGGCGGACCGCTATCAGGACATAGCG
TTGGCTACCCGTGATATTGCTGAAGAGCTTGGCGGCGAATGGGCTGACCGCTTCCTCGTGCTTTACGGTA
TCGCCGCTCCCGATTCGCAGCGCATCGCCTTCTATCGCCTTCTTGACGAGTTCTTCTGAGCGGGACTCTG
GGGTTCGAAATGACCGACCAAGCGACGCCCAACCTGCCATCACGAGATTTCGATTCCACCGCCGCCTTCT
ATGAAAGGTTGGGCTTCGGAATCGTTTTCCGGGACGCCGGCTGGATGATCCTCCAGCGCGGGGATCTCAT
GCTGGAGTTCTTCGCCCACCCTAGGGGGAGGCTAACTGAAACACGGAAGGAGACAATACCGGAAGGAACC
CGCGCTATGACGGCAATAAAAAGACAGAATAAAACGCACGGTGTTGGGTCGTTTGTTCATAAACGCGGGG
TTCGGTCCCAGGGCTGGCACTCTGTCGATACCCCACCGAGACCCCATTGGGGCCAATACGCCCGCGTTTC
TTCCTTTTCCCCACCCCACCCCCCAAGTTCGGGTGAAGGCCCAGGGCTCGCAGCCAACGTCGGGGCGGCA
GGCCCTGCCATAGCCTCAGGTTACTCATATATACTTTAGATTGATTTAAAACTTCATTTTTAATTTAAAA
GGATCTAGGTGAAGATCCTTTTTGATAATCTCATGACCAAAATCCCTTAACGTGAGTTTTCGTTCCACTG
AGCGTCAGACCCCGTAGAAAAGATCAAAGGATCTTCTTGAGATCCTTTTTTTCTGCGCGTAATCTGCTGC
TTGCAAACAAAAAAACCACCGCTACCAGCGGTGGTTTGTTTGCCGGATCAAGAGCTACCAACTCTTTTTC
CGAAGGTAACTGGCTTCAGCAGAGCGCAGATACCAAATACTGTTCTTCTAGTGTAGCCGTAGTTAGGCCA
CCACTTCAAGAACTCTGTAGCACCGCCTACATACCTCGCTCTGCTAATCCTGTTACCAGTGGCTGCTGCC
AGTGGCGATAAGTCGTGTCTTACCGGGTTGGACTCAAGACGATAGTTACCGGATAAGGCGCAGCGGTCGG
GCTGAACGGGGGGTTCGTGCACACAGCCCAGCTTGGAGCGAACGACCTACACCGAACTGAGATACCTACA
GCGTGAGCTATGAGAAAGCGCCACGCTTCCCGAAGGGAGAAAGGCGGACAGGTATCCGGTAAGCGGCAGG
GTCGGAACAGGAGAGCGCACGAGGGAGCTTCCAGGGGGAAACGCCTGGTATCTTTATAGTCCTGTCGGGT
TTCGCCACCTCTGACTTGAGCGTCGATTTTTGTGATGCTCGTCAGGGGGGCGGAGCCTATGGAAAAACGC
CAGCAACGCGGCCTTTTTACGGTTCCTGGCCTTTTGCTGGCCTTTTGCTCACATGTTCTTTCCTGCGTTA
TCCCCTGATTCTGTGGATAACCGTATTACCGCCATGCAT
